>Addgene plasmid #143090 | TFORF2831 | addgene full sequence | sequence record 399015 | Addgene NGS Result
TTAATGTAGTCTTATGCAATACTCTTGTAGTCTTGCAACATGGTAACGATGAGTTAGCAACATGCCTTAC
AAGGAGAGAAAAAGCACCGTGCATGCCGATTGGTGGAAGTAAGGTGGTACGATCGTGCCTTATTAGGAAG
GCAACAGACGGGTCTGACATGGATTGGACGAACCACTGAATTGCCGCATTGCAGAGATATTGTATTTAAG
TGCCTAGCTCGATACATAAACGGGTCTCTCTGGTTAGACCAGATCTGAGCCTGGGAGCTCTCTGGCTAAC
TAGGGAACCCACTGCTTAAGCCTCAATAAAGCTTGCCTTGAGTGCTTCAAGTAGTGTGTGCCCGTCTGTT
GTGTGACTCTGGTAACTAGAGATCCCTCAGACCCTTTTAGTCAGTGTGGAAAATCTCTAGCAGTGGCGCC
CGAACAGGGACTTGAAAGCGAAAGGGAAACCAGAGGAGCTCTCTCGACGCAGGACTCGGCTTGCTGAAGC
GCGCACGGCAAGAGGCGAGGGGCGGCGACTGGTGAGTACGCCAAAAATTTTGACTAGCGGAGGCTAGAAG
GAGAGAGATGGGTGCGAGAGCGTCAGTATTAAGCGGGGGAGAATTAGATCGCGATGGGAAAAAATTCGGT
TAAGGCCAGGGGGAAAGAAAAAATATAAATTAAAACATATAGTATGGGCAAGCAGGGAGCTAGAACGATT
CGCAGTTAATCCTGGCCTGTTAGAAACATCAGAAGGCTGTAGACAAATACTGGGACAGCTACAACCATCC
CTTCAGACAGGATCAGAAGAACTTAGATCATTATATAATACAGTAGCAACCCTCTATTGTGTGCATCAAA
GGATAGAGATAAAAGACACCAAGGAAGCTTTAGACAAGATAGAGGAAGAGCAAAACAAAAGTAAGACCAC
CGCACAGCAAGCGGCCGCTGATCTTCAGACCTGGAGGAGGAGATATGAGGGACAATTGGAGAAGTGAATT
ATATAAATATAAAGTAGTAAAAATTGAACCATTAGGAGTAGCACCCACCAAGGCAAAGAGAAGAGTGGTG
CAGAGAGAAAAAAGAGCAGTGGGAATAGGAGCTTTGTTCCTTGGGTTCTTGGGAGCAGCAGGAAGCACTA
TGGGCGCAGCGTCAATGACGCTGACGGTACAGGCCAGACAATTATTGTCTGGTATAGTGCAGCAGCAGAA
CAATTTGCTGAGGGCTATTGAGGCGCAACAGCATCTGTTGCAACTCACAGTCTGGGGCATCAAGCAGCTC
CAGGCAAGAATCCTGGCTGTGGAAAGATACCTAAAGGATCAACAGCTCCTGGGGATTTGGGGTTGCTCTG
GAAAACTCATTTGCACCACTGCTGTGCCTTGGAATGCTAGTTGGAGTAATAAATCTCTGGAACAGATTTG
GAATCACACGACCTGGATGGAGTGGGACAGAGAAATTAACAATTACACAAGCTTAATACACTCCTTAATT
GAAGAATCGCAAAACCAGCAAGAAAAGAATGAACAAGAATTATTGGAATTAGATAAATGGGCAAGTTTGT
GGAATTGGTTTAACATAACAAATTGGCTGTGGTATATAAAATTATTCATAATGATAGTAGGAGGCTTGGT
AGGTTTAAGAATAGTTTTTGCTGTACTTTCTATAGTGAATAGAGTTAGGCAGGGATATTCACCATTATCG
TTTCAGACCCACCTCCCAACCCCGAGGGGACCCATGCATTGCATCTCAATTAGTCAGCAACCAGGTGTGG
AAAGTCCCCAGGCTCCCCAGCAGGCAGAAGTATGCAAAGCATGCGTCTCAATTAGTCAGCAACCATAGTC
CCGCCCCTAACTCCGCCCATCCCGCCCCTAACTCCGCCCAGTTCCGCCCATTCTCCGCCCCATGGCTGAC
TAATTTTTTTTATTTATGCAGAGGCCGAGGCCGCCTCGGCCTCTGAGCTATTCCAGAAGTAGTGAGGAGG
CTTTTTTGGAGGCCTAGGCTTTTGCAAAAAGCTTTCTAGAGGTACCACCGGAGCTTACCATGACCGAGTA
CAAGCCCACGGTGCGCCTCGCCACCCGCGACGACGTCCCCAGGGCCGTACGCACCCTCGCCGCCGCGTTC
GCCGACTACCCCGCCACGCGCCACACCGTCGATCCGGACCGCCACATCGAGCGGGTCACCGAGCTGCAAG
AACTCTTCCTCACGCGCGTCGGGCTCGACATCGGCAAGGTGTGGGTCGCGGACGACGGCGCCGCCGTGGC
GGTCTGGACCACGCCGGAGAGCGTCGAAGCGGGGGCGGTGTTCGCCGAGATCGGCCCGCGCATGGCCGAG
TTGAGCGGTTCCCGGCTGGCCGCGCAGCAACAGATGGAAGGCCTCCTGGCGCCGCACCGGCCCAAGGAGC
CCGCGTGGTTCCTGGCCACCGTCGGCGTCTCGCCCGACCACCAGGGCAAGGGTCTGGGCAGCGCCGTCGT
GCTCCCCGGAGTGGAGGCGGCCGAGCGCGCCGGGGTGCCCGCCTTCCTGGAGACCTCCGCGCCCCGCAAC
CTCCCCTTCTACGAGCGGCTCGGCTTCACCGTCACCGCCGACGTCGAGGTGCCCGAAGGACCGCGCACCT
GGTGCATGACCCGCAAGCCCGGTGCCAGTTAACGAATTCTAGATCTTGAGACAAATGGCAGTATTCATCC
ACAATTTTAAAAGAAAAGGGGGGATTGGGGGGTACAGTGCAGGGGAAAGAATAGTAGACATAATAGCAAC
AGACATACAAACTAAAGAATTACAAAAACAAATTACAAAAATTCAAAATTTTCGGGTTTATTACAGGGAC
AGCAGAGATCCACTTTGGCGCCGGCTCGAGGCCTGCAGGTGCAAAGATGGATAAAGTTTTAAACAGAGAG
GAATCTTTGCAGCTAATGGACCTTCTAGGTCTTGAAAGGAGTGGGAATTGGCTCCGGTGCCCGTCAGTGG
GCAGAGCGCACATCGCCCACAGTCCCCGAGAAGTTGGGGGGAGGGGTCGGCAATTGAACCGGTGCCTAGA
GAAGGTGGCGCGGGGTAAACTGGGAAAGTGATGTCGTGTACTGGCTCCGCCTTTTTCCCGAGGGTGGGGG
AGAACCGTATATAAGTGCAGTAGTCGCCGTGAACGTTCTTTTTCGCAACGGGTTTGCCGCCAGAACACAG
GTAAGTGCCGTGTGTGGTTCCCGCGGGCCTGGCCTCTTTACGGGTTATGGCCCTTGCGTGCCTTGAATTA
CTTCCACCTGGCTGCAGTACGTGATTCTTGATCCCGAGCTTCGGGTTGGAAGTGGGTGGGAGAGTTCGAG
GCCTTGCGCTTAAGGAGCCCCTTCGCCTCGTGCTTGAGTTGAGGCCTGGCCTGGGCGCTGGGGCCGCCGC
GTGCGAATCTGGTGGCACCTTCGCGCCTGTCTCGCTGCTTTCGATAAGTCTCTAGCCATTTAAAATTTTT
GATGACCTGCTGCGACGCTTTTTTTCTGGCAAGATAGTCTTGTAAATGCGGGCCAAGATCTGCACACTGG
TATTTCGGTTTTTGGGGCCGCGGGCGGCGACGGGGCCCGTGCGTCCCAGCGCACATGTTCGGCGAGGCGG
GGCCTGCGAGCGCGGCCACCGAGAATCGGACGGGGGTAGTCTCAAGCTGGCCGGCCTGCTCTGGTGCCTG
GCCTCGCGCCGCCGTGTATCGCCCCGCCCTGGGCGGCAAGGCTGGCCCGGTCGGCACCAGTTGCGTGAGC
GGAAAGATGGCCGCTTCCCGGCCCTGCTGCAGGGAGCTCAAAATGGAGGACGCGGCGCTCGGGAGAGCGG
GCGGGTGAGTCACCCACACAAAGGAAAAGGGCCTTTCCGTCCTCAGCCGTCGCTTCATGTGACTCCACGG
AGTACCGGGCGCCGTCCAGGCACCTCGATTAGTTCTCGAGCTTTTGGAGTACGTCGTCTTTAGGTTGGGG
GGAGGGGTTTTATGCGATGGAGTTTCCCCACACTGAGTGGGTGGAGACTGAAGTTAGGCCAGCTTGGCAC
TTGATGTAATTCTCCTTGGAATTTGCCCTTTTTGAGTTTGGATCTTGGTTCATTCTCAAGCCTCAGACAG
TGGTTCAAAGTTTTTTTCTTCCATTTCAGGTGTCGTGAGGCTAGCACCGCCACCATGGAAGATATACAAA
CAAATGCGGAACTGAAAAGCACTCAGGAGCAGTCTGTGCCCGCAGAAAGTGCAGCGGTTTTGAATGACTA
CAGTTTAACCAAATCTCATGAAATGGAAAATGTGGACAGTGGAGAAGGCCCAGCCAATGAAGATGAAGAC
ATAGGAGATGATTCAATGAAAGTGAAAGATGAATACAGTGAAAGAGATGAGAATGTTTTAAAGTCAGAAC
CCATGGGAAATGCAGAAGAGCCTGAAATCCCTTACAGCTATTCAAGAGAATATAATGAATATGAAAACAT
TAAGTTGGAGAGACATGTTGTCTCATTCGATAGTAGCAGGCCAACCAGTGGAAAGATGAACTGCGATGTG
TGTGGATTATCCTGCATCAGCTTCAATGTCTTAATGGTTCATAAGCGAAGCCATACTGGTGAACGCCCAT
TCCAGTGTAATCAGTGTGGGGCATCTTTTACTCAGAAAGGTAACCTCCTCCGCCACATTAAACTGCACAC
AGGGGAAAAACCTTTTAAGTGTCACCTCTGCAACTATGCATGCCAAAGAAGAGATGCGCTCACGGGGCAT
CTTAGGACACATTCTGCAAGTGCGGAGGCAAGACACATCAAAGCAGAGATGGGAAGTGAAAGAGCTCTCG
TACTGGACAGATTAGCAAGCAATGTGGCAAAACGAAAAAGCTCAATGCCTCAGAAATTCATTGGTGAGAA
GCGCCACTGCTTTGATGTCAACTATAATTCAAGTTACATGTATGAGAAAGAGAGTGAGCTCATACAGACC
CGCATGATGGACCAAGCCATCAATAACGCCATCAGCTATCTTGGCGCCGAAGCCCTGCGCCCCTTGGTCC
AGACACCGCCTGCTCCCACCTCGGAGATGGTTCCAGTTATCAGCAGCATGTATCCCATAGCCCTCACCCG
GGCTGAGATGTCAAACGGTGCCCCTCAAGAGCTGGAAAAGAAAAGCATCCACCTTCCAGAGAAGAGCGTG
CCTTCTGAGAGAGGCCTCTCTCCCAACAATAGTGGCCACGACTCCACGGACACTGACAGCAACCATGAAG
AACGCCAGAATCACATCTATCAGCAAAATCACATGGTCCTGTCTCGGGCCCGCAATGGGATGCCACTTCT
GAAGGAGGTTCCCCGCTCTTACGAACTCCTCAAGCCCCCGCCCATCTGCCCAAGAGACTCCGTCAAAGTG
ATCAACAAGGAAGGGGAGGTGATGGATGTGTATCGGTGTGACCACTGCCGCGTCCTCTTCCTGGACTATG
TGATGTTCACGATTCACATGGGCTGCCACGGCTTCCGTGACCCTTTCGAGTGTAACATGTGTGGATATCG
AAGCCATGATCGGTATGAGTTCTCGTCTCACATAGCCAGAGGAGAACACAGAGCCCTGCTGAAGTAGTAA
TGAACTAGTCCGTAACTTGAAAGTATTTCGATTTCTTGGCTTTATATATCTTGTGGAAAGGACGAAGATC
ACTGTGTCATGTCGTTAACACGCGTTAAGTCGACAATCAACCTCTGGATTACAAAATTTGTGAAAGATTG
ACTGGTATTCTTAACTATGTTGCTCCTTTTACGCTATGTGGATACGCTGCTTTAATGCCTTTGTATCATG
CTATTGCTTCCCGTATGGCTTTCATTTTCTCCTCCTTGTATAAATCCTGGTTGCTGTCTCTTTATGAGGA
GTTGTGGCCCGTTGTCAGGCAACGTGGCGTGGTGTGCACTGTGTTTGCTGACGCAACCCCCACTGGTTGG
GGCATTGCCACCACCTGTCAGCTCCTTTCCGGGACTTTCGCTTTCCCCCTCCCTATTGCCACGGCGGAAC
TCATCGCCGCCTGCCTTGCCCGCTGCTGGACAGGGGCTCGGCTGTTGGGCACTGACAATTCCGTGGTGTT
GTCGGGGAAATCATCGTCCTTTCCTTGGCTGCTCGCCTGTGTTGCCACCTGGATTCTGCGCGGGACGTCC
TTCTGCTACGTCCCTTCGGCCCTCAATCCAGCGGACCTTCCTTCCCGCGGCCTGCTGCCGGCTCTGCGGC
CTCTTCCGCGTCTTCGCCTTCGCCCTCAGACGAGTCGGATCTCCCTTTGGGCCGCCTCCCCGCGTCGACT
TTAAGACCAATGACTTACAAGGCAGCTGTAGATCTTAGCCACTTTTTAAAAGAAAAGGGGGGACTGGAAG
GGCTAATTCACTCCCAACGAAGACAAGATCTGCTTTTTGCTTGTACTGGGTCTCTCTGGTTAGACCAGAT
CTGAGCCTGGGAGCTCTCTGGCTAACTAGGGAACCCACTGCTTAAGCCTCAATAAAGCTTGCCTTGAGTG
CTTCAAGTAGTGTGTGCCCGTCTGTTGTGTGACTCTGGTAACTAGAGATCCCTCAGACCCTTTTAGTCAG
TGTGGAAAATCTCTAGCAGTACGTATAGTAGTTCATGTCATCTTATTATTCAGTATTTATAACTTGCAAA
GAAATGAATATCAGAGAGTGAGAGGAACTTGTTTATTGCAGCTTATAATGGTTACAAATAAAGCAATAGC
ATCACAAATTTCACAAATAAAGCATTTTTTTCACTGCATTCTAGTTGTGGTTTGTCCAAACTCATCAATG
TATCTTATCATGTCTGGCTCTAGCTATCCCGCCCCTAACTCCGCCCATCCCGCCCCTAACTCCGCCCAGT
TCCGCCCATTCTCCGCCCCATGGCTGACTAATTTTTTTTATTTATGCAGAGGCCGAGGCCGCCTCGGCCT
CTGAGCTATTCCAGAAGTAGTGAGGAGGCTTTTTTGGAGGCCTAGGGACGTACCCAATTCGCCCTATAGT
GAGTCGTATTACGCGCGCTCACTGGCCGTCGTTTTACAACGTCGTGACTGGGAAAACCCTGGCGTTACCC
AACTTAATCGCCTTGCAGCACATCCCCCTTTCGCCAGCTGGCGTAATAGCGAAGAGGCCCGCACCGATCG
CCCTTCCCAACAGTTGCGCAGCCTGAATGGCGAATGGG
[124 nt withheld, positions 7109-7232]
C
[91 nt withheld, positions 7234-7324]
A
[49 nt withheld, positions 7326-7374]
CCTTTGACGTTGGAGTCCACGTTCTTT
[37 nt withheld, positions 7402-7438]
ACCCTATCTCGGTCTATTCTTTTGATTTATAAGGGATTTTGCCGATTTCGGCCTATTGGTTAAAAAATGA
GCTGATTTAACAAAAATTTAACGCGAATTTTAACAAAATATTAACGCTTACAATTTAGGTGGCACTTTTC
GGGGAAATGTGCGCGGAACCCCTATTTGTTTATTTTTCTAAATACATTCAAATATGTATCCGCTCATGAG
ACAATAACCCTGATAAATGCTTCAATAATATTGAAAAAGGAAGAGTATGAGTATTCAACATTTCCGTGTC
GCCCTTATTCCCTTTTTTGCGGCATTTTGCCTTCCTGTTTTTGCTCACCCAGAAACGCTGGTGAAAGTAA
AAGATGCTGAAGATCAGTTGGGTGCACGAGTGGGTTACATCGAACTGGATCTCAACAGCGGTAAGATCCT
TGAGAGTTTTCGCCCCGAAGAACGTTTTCCAATGATGAGCACTTTTAAAGTTCTGCTATGTGGCGCGGTA
TTATCCCGTATTGACGCCGGGCAAGAGCAACTCGGTCGCCGCATACACTATTCTCAGAATGACTTGGTTG
AGTACTCACCAGTCACAGAAAAGCATCTTACGGATGGCATGACAGTAAGAGAATTATGCAGTGCTGCCAT
AACCATGAGTGATAACACTGCGGCCAACTTACTTCTGACAACGATCGGAGGACCGAAGGAGCTAACCGCT
TTTTTGCACAACATGGGGGATCATGTAACTCGCCTTGATCGTTGGGAACCGGAGCTGAATGAAGCCATAC
CAAACGACGAGCGTGACACCACGATGCCTGTAGCAATGGCAACAACGTTGCGCAAACTATTAACTGGCGA
ACTACTTACTCTAGCTTCCCGGCAACAATTAATAGACTGGATGGAGGCGGATAAAGTTGCAGGACCACTT
CTGCGCTCGGCCCTTCCGGCTGGCTGGTTTATTGCTGATAAATCTGGAGCCGGTGAGCGTGGGTCTCGCG
GTATCATTGCAGCACTGGGGCCAGATGGTAAGCCCTCCCGTATCGTAGTTATCTACACGACGGGGAGTCA
GGCAACTATGGATGAACGAAATAGACAGATCGCTGAGATAGGTGCCTCACTGATTAAGCATTGGTAACTG
TCAGACCAAGTTTACTCATATATACTTTAGATTGATTTAAAACTTCATTTTTAATTTAAAAGGATCTAGG
TGAAGATCCTTTTTGATAATCTCATGACCAAAATCCCTTAACGTGAGTTTTCGTTCCACTGAGCGTCAGA
CCCCGTAGAAAAGATCAAAGGATCTTCTTGAGATCCTTTTTTTCTGCGCGTAATCTGCTGCTTGCAAACA
AAAAAACCACCGCTACCAGCGGTGGTTTGTTTGCCGGATCAAGAGCTACCAACTCTTTTTCCGAAGGTAA
CTGGCTTCAGCAGAGCGCAGATACCAAATACTGTTCTTCTAGTGTAGCCGTAGTTAGGCCACCACTTCAA
GAACTCTGTAGCACCGCCTACATACCTCGCTCTGCTAATCCTGTTACCAGTGGCTGCTGCCAGTGGCGAT
AAGTCGTGTCTTACCGGGTTGGACTCAAGACGATAGTTACCGGATAAGGCGCAGCGGTCGGGCTGAACGG
GGGGTTCGTGCACACAGCCCAGCTTGGAGCGAACGACCTACACCGAACTGAGATACCTACAGCGTGAGCT
ATGAGAAAGCGCCACGCTTCCCGAAGGGAGAAAGGCGGACAGGTATCCGGTAAGCGGCAGGGTCGGAACA
GGAGAGCGCACGAGGGAGCTTCCAGGGGGAAACGCCTGGTATCTTTATAGTCCTGTCGGGTTTCGCCACC
TCTGACTTGAGCGTCGATTTTTGTGATGCTCGTCAGGGGGGCGGAGCCTATGGAAAAACGCCAGCAACGC
GGCCTTTTTACGGTTCCTGGCCTTTTGCTGGCCTTTTGCTCACATGTTCTTTCCTGCGTTATCCCCTGAT
TCTGTGGATAACCGTATTACCGCCTTTGAGTGAGCTGATACCGCTCGCCGCAGCCGAACGACCGAGCGCA
GCGAGTCAGTGAGCGAGGAAGCGGAAGAGCGCCCAATACGCAAACCGCCTCTCCCCGCGCGTTGGCCGAT
TCATTAATGCAGCTGGCACGACAGGTTTCCCGACTGGAAAGCGGGCAGTGAGCGCAACGCAATTAATGTG
AGTTAGCTCACTCATTAGGCACCCCAGGCTTTACACTTTATGCTTCCGGCTCGTATGTTGTGTGGAATTG
TGAGCGGATAACAATTTCACACAGGAAACAGCTATGACCATGATTACGCCAAGCGCGCAATTAACCCTCA
CTAAAGGGAACAAAAGCTGGAGCTGCAAGC
Features (pLannotate 1.2.2; 31 found; start..end, strand, type, name):
      5..231     +  promoter       RSV promoter: Rous sarcoma virus enhancer/promoter
    232..412     +  LTR            5' LTR (truncated): truncated 5' long terminal repeat (LTR) from HIV-1
    459..584     +  misc_feature   HIV-1 Ψ: packaging signal of human immunodeficiency virus type 1
    568..931     +  CDS            HIV-1 gag (fragment): gag protein from human immunodeficiency virus 1; gag
   1077..1310    +  misc_feature   RRE: The Rev response element (RRE) of HIV-1 allows for Rev-dependent mRNA export from the nucleus to the cytoplasm.
   1687..1713    +  CDS            Rev (fragment): human immunodeficiency virus 1 (HIV-1) Rev protein; rev; enhances nuclear export of unspliced and incompletely spliced viral mRNAs
   1720..1743    +  promoter       SV40 promoter (fragment): SV40 early promoter
   1744..1815    +  promoter       SV40 promoter (fragment): SV40 enhancer and early promoter
   1839..1974    +  rep_origin     SV40 ori: SV40 origin of replication
   2020..2616    +  CDS            PuroR (fragment): puromycin N-acetyltransferase; pac from Streptomyces; confers resistance to puromycin
   2665..2782    +  misc_feature   cPPT/CTS: central polypurine tract and central termination sequence of HIV-1
   2847..2913    +  CDS            small t antigen (fragment): SV40 (simian virus 40) small t antigen
   2920..4098    +  promoter       EF-1α promoter: strong constitutive promoter for human elongation factor EF-1α
   4115..5524    +  CDS            IKZF3 (fragment): IKZF3_HUMAN - Also known as ZNFN1A3. Experimental evidence at protein level: Swiss-Prot protein existence level 1. Transcription factor that plays an important role in the regulation of lymphocyte differentiation. Plays an essential role in regulation of B-cell differentiation, proliferation and maturation to an effector state. Involved in regulating BCL2 expression and controlling apoptosis in T-cells in an IL2-dependent manner. From Homo sapiens (Human).
   5540..5593    +  promoter       U6 promoter (fragment): RNA polymerase III promoter for human U6 snRNA
   5635..6223    +  misc_feature   WPRE: woodchuck hepatitis virus posttranscriptional regulatory element
   6274..6293    +  misc_feature   cPPT/CTS (fragment): central polypurine tract and central termination sequence of HIV-1
   6295..6528    +  LTR            3' LTR (ΔU3): self-inactivating 3' long terminal repeat (LTR) from HIV-1
   6606..6727    +  polyA_signal   SV40 poly(A) signal: SV40 polyadenylation signal
   6767..6902    +  rep_origin     SV40 ori: SV40 origin of replication
   6923..6941    -  promoter       T7 promoter: promoter for bacteriophage T7 RNA polymerase
   6949..7104    +  CDS            lacZα (fragment): LacZα fragment of β-galactosidase; lacZ fragment
   7109..7537    +  rep_origin     f1 ori (sequence partly withheld): f1 bacteriophage origin of replication; arrow indicates direction of (+) strand synthesis
   7590..7694    +  promoter       AmpR promoter: bla
   7695..8555    +  CDS            AmpR: β-lactamase; bla; confers resistance to ampicillin, carbenicillin, and related antibiotics
   8726..9314    +  rep_origin     ori: high-copy-number ColE1/pMB1/pBR322/pUC origin of replication
   9497..9589    +  CDS            lacI (fragment): lac repressor; lacI; The lac repressor binds to the lac operator to inhibit transcription in E. coli. This inhibition can be relieved by adding lactose or isopropyl-β-D-thiogalactopyranoside (IPTG).
   9602..9623    +  protein_bind   CAP binding site: CAP binding activates transcription in the presence of cAMP. E. coli catabolite activator protein
   9638..9668    +  promoter       lac promoter: promoter for the E. coli lac operon
   9676..9692    +  protein_bind   lac operator: The lac repressor binds to the lac operator to inhibit transcription in E. coli. This inhibition can be relieved by adding lactose or isopropyl-β-D-thiogalactopyranoside (IPTG). lac repressor encoded by lacI
   9737..9755    +  promoter       T3 promoter: promoter for bacteriophage T3 RNA polymerase
