[The description below was written by a language model from this plasmid's Addgene catalogue record and pLannotate feature annotations shown in this document.]
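Description:
TFORF2831 is a third-generation-style, self-inactivating lentiviral expression plasmid built on the pLX_TRC317 backbone from the Broad Institute Genetic Perturbation Platform. It carries the human transcription factor IKZF3 (Aiolos), a regulator of lymphocyte, and particularly B-cell, differentiation. In bacteria it is maintained at high copy through a ColE1/pUC-type origin and selected with ampicillin via the β-lactamase gene. An f1 origin and remnants of a lac/lacZα cloning region with T3 and T7 promoters are also present in the backbone. The depositor notes that the plasmid may recombine, which is common for LTR-containing vectors.

The viral portion begins with an RSV promoter fused to a truncated HIV-1 5' LTR, which makes genomic RNA production independent of Tat. This is followed by the Ψ packaging signal with a gag fragment, the Rev response element for nuclear export of the unspliced genome, and a cPPT/CTS element that aids nuclear import. The region ends in a ΔU3 3' LTR and an SV40 polyadenylation signal. Two expression units sit between the LTRs. An SV40 early promoter drives puromycin N-acetyltransferase for selection of transduced mammalian cells, and the strong constitutive EF-1α promoter drives the synthesized IKZF3 ORF, with a WPRE downstream to enhance transcript stability and expression.

According to the record, each construct in this collection also carries a unique 24-bp barcode, although it is not annotated in the feature table. A short U6 promoter fragment is annotated between the ORF and the WPRE. The barcode allows the overexpressed transcription factor to be identified in pooled screens, such as those for factors that direct cell differentiation.
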