Addgene plasmid #143090: TFORF2831
Purpose: Lentiviral vector for overexpressing transcription factor ORFs with unique 24-bp barcodes. Barcodes facilitate identification of transcription factors in pooled screens.
Depositing lab: Feng Zhang. Depositing organization: Broad Institute. Publication: A transcription factor atlas of directed differentiation. Joung J, Ma S, Tay T, Geiger-Schuller KR, Kirchgatterer PC, Verdine VK, Guo B, Arias-Garcia MA, Allen WE, Singh A, Kuksenko O, Abudayyeh OO, Gootenberg JS, Fu Z, Macrae RK, Buenrostro JD, Regev A, Zhang F. Cell. 2023 Jan 5;186(1):209-229.e26. doi: 10.1016/j.cell.2022.11.026. PubMed 36608654.
Backbone
  Vector backbone: pLX_TRC317
  Backbone manufacturer: Broad Institute Genetic Perturbation Platform
  Backbone size w/o insert (bp): 8264
  Vector type: Mammalian Expression, Lentiviral
  Selectable markers: Puromycin
Growth in bacteria
  Bacterial resistance: Ampicillin, 100 μg/mL
  Growth temperature: 37°C
  Growth strain: NEB Stable
  Copy number: High Copy
Gene/Insert
  Gene/Insert name: IKZF3
  Species: H. sapiens (human)
  Insert size (bp): 1514
  Entrez Gene: IKZF3 (a.k.a. AIO, AIOLOS, IMD84, ZNFN1A3)
  Promoter: EF1a
  Cloning method: Unknown
  Sequencing primers: 5′ GGGTGGAGACTGAAGTTAGGCCAG; 3′ CACATAGCGTAAAAGGAGCAACATAG
Terms and licenses: Academic/Nonprofit Terms; Industry Terms: Not Available to Industry
Depositor comments: NM_183229,ENST00000351680 . The transcription factor ORF portion of this plasmid was synthesized by Genewiz. Please test multiple small colonies in case of plasmid recombination. To make this collection available in a timely manner, a portion of this collection was not fully sequenced by Addgene. If an Addgene verified full plasmid sequence is not available, please contact us prior to placing an order to request the full sequence.
How to cite: TFORF2831 was a gift from Feng Zhang (Addgene plasmid # 143090 ; http://n2t.net/addgene:143090 ; RRID:Addgene_143090)
