>Addgene plasmid #143090 | TFORF2831 | depositor partial sequence | sequence record 281408 | Insert
ACCGCCACCATGGAAGATATACAAACAAATGCGGAACTGAAAAGCACTCAGGAGCAGTCTGTGCCCGCAG
AAAGTGCAGCGGTTTTGAATGACTACAGTTTAACCAAATCTCATGAAATGGAAAATGTGGACAGTGGAGA
AGGCCCAGCCAATGAAGATGAAGACATAGGAGATGATTCAATGAAAGTGAAAGATGAATACAGTGAAAGA
GATGAGAATGTTTTAAAGTCAGAACCCATGGGAAATGCAGAAGAGCCTGAAATCCCTTACAGCTATTCAA
GAGAATATAATGAATATGAAAACATTAAGTTGGAGAGACATGTTGTCTCATTCGATAGTAGCAGGCCAAC
CAGTGGAAAGATGAACTGCGATGTGTGTGGATTATCCTGCATCAGCTTCAATGTCTTAATGGTTCATAAG
CGAAGCCATACTGGTGAACGCCCATTCCAGTGTAATCAGTGTGGGGCATCTTTTACTCAGAAAGGTAACC
TCCTCCGCCACATTAAACTGCACACAGGGGAAAAACCTTTTAAGTGTCACCTCTGCAACTATGCATGCCA
AAGAAGAGATGCGCTCACGGGGCATCTTAGGACACATTCTGCAAGTGCGGAGGCAAGACACATCAAAGCA
GAGATGGGAAGTGAAAGAGCTCTCGTACTGGACAGATTAGCAAGCAATGTGGCAAAACGAAAAAGCTCAA
TGCCTCAGAAATTCATTGGTGAGAAGCGCCACTGCTTTGATGTCAACTATAATTCAAGTTACATGTATGA
GAAAGAGAGTGAGCTCATACAGACCCGCATGATGGACCAAGCCATCAATAACGCCATCAGCTATCTTGGC
GCCGAAGCCCTGCGCCCCTTGGTCCAGACACCGCCTGCTCCCACCTCGGAGATGGTTCCAGTTATCAGCA
GCATGTATCCCATAGCCCTCACCCGGGCTGAGATGTCAAACGGTGCCCCTCAAGAGCTGGAAAAGAAAAG
CATCCACCTTCCAGAGAAGAGCGTGCCTTCTGAGAGAGGCCTCTCTCCCAACAATAGTGGCCACGACTCC
ACGGACACTGACAGCAACCATGAAGAACGCCAGAATCACATCTATCAGCAAAATCACATGGTCCTGTCTC
GGGCCCGCAATGGGATGCCACTTCTGAAGGAGGTTCCCCGCTCTTACGAACTCCTCAAGCCCCCGCCCAT
CTGCCCAAGAGACTCCGTCAAAGTGATCAACAAGGAAGGGGAGGTGATGGATGTGTATCGGTGTGACCAC
TGCCGCGTCCTCTTCCTGGACTATGTGATGTTCACGATTCACATGGGCTGCCACGGCTTCCGTGACCCTT
TCGAGTGTAACATGTGTGGATATCGAAGCCATGATCGGTATGAGTTCTCGTCTCACATAGCCAGAGGAGA
ACACAGAGCCCTGCTGAAGTAGTAATGAACTAGTCCGTAACTTGAAAGTATTTCGATTTCTTGGCTTTAT
ATATCTTGTGGAAAGGACGAAGATCACTGTGTCATGTCGTTAAC
