>Addgene plasmid #143090 | TFORF2831 | depositor partial sequence | sequence record 281409 | Barcode
AGATCACTGTGTCATGTCGTTAAC
